Addgene plasmid #216056: AA006
Purpose: Fragmid fragment: (2A Selection) Blasticidin resistance
Depositing lab: John Doench. Depositing organization: Broad Institute. Publication: Modular vector assembly enables rapid assessment of emerging CRISPR technologies. McGee AV, Liu YV, Griffith AL, Szegletes ZM, Wen B, Kraus C, Miller NW, Steger RJ, Escude Velasco B, Bosch JA, Zirin JD, Viswanatha R, Sontheimer EJ, Goodale A, Greene MA, Green TM, Doench JG. Cell Genom. 2024 Mar 13;4(3):100519. doi: 10.1016/j.xgen.2024.100519. PubMed 38484704.
Backbone
  Vector backbone: pUC57-Kan
  Vector type: Fragment
Growth in bacteria
  Bacterial resistance: Kanamycin, 50 μg/mL
  Growth temperature: 37°C
  Growth strain: DH5alpha
  Copy number: Unknown
Gene/Insert
  Gene/Insert name: T2A_v1.1; BlastR_v1.1; Stop
  Species: Other
  Cloning method: Unknown
Resource information
  A portion of this plasmid was derived from a plasmid made by: Genscript ID: U900VFK180-12
Terms and licenses: Academic/Nonprofit Terms; Industry Terms: Not Available to Industry
Depositor comments: Please visit https://www.biorxiv.org/content/10.1101/2023.10.25.564061v1 for bioRxiv preprint.
How to cite: AA006 was a gift from John Doench (Addgene plasmid # 216056 ; http://n2t.net/addgene:216056 ; RRID:Addgene_216056)
