[The description below was written by a language model from this plasmid's Addgene catalogue record and pLannotate feature annotations shown in this document.]
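Description:
AA006 is a small (about 3.1 kb) fragment-donor plasmid from the Fragmid modular vector assembly toolkit, built on the pUC57-Kan cloning backbone. It is not a functional expression vector in its own right. It serves as a bacterial storage and propagation vehicle for one interchangeable module, which is combined with other fragments to build complete vectors for testing CRISPR technologies. The plasmid replicates in E. coli from a high-copy ColE1/pUC-type origin and is selected with kanamycin through the aph(3')-Ia aminoglycoside phosphotransferase gene. The remaining annotated features are backbone remnants typical of pUC-derived vectors: the lac promoter, operator and CAP binding site, and partial lacZα, lacI, rop and bom sequences. The insert sits within the interrupted lacZα region.

The payload belongs to the toolkit's "2A Selection" category and is recorded as a T2A peptide sequence, a blasticidin resistance gene and a stop codon. The feature table identifies the resistance gene as BSD, the Aspergillus terreus blasticidin S deaminase. It does not separately annotate the short T2A element, which presumably lies just upstream of the BSD coding sequence. No promoter is included in the module. T2A is a ribosome-skipping sequence that lets a downstream protein be produced separately from the same open reading frame as an upstream one. The design therefore implies that the fragment is joined in frame after another coding sequence, so that blasticidin resistance is co-expressed from that gene's promoter and the stop codon ends the shared reading frame. The record does not state the cloning method or the sites used for assembly.
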