Features (pLannotate 1.2.2; 10 found; start..end, strand, type, name):
    137..236     +  misc_feature   bom (fragment): basis of mobility region from pBR322
    242..399     -  CDS            lacZα (fragment): LacZα fragment of β-galactosidase; lacZ fragment
    504..902     +  CDS            BSD: blasticidin S deaminase; Aspergillus terreus BSD; confers resistance to blasticidin
   1007..1023    -  protein_bind   lac operator: The lac repressor binds to the lac operator to inhibit transcription in E. coli. This inhibition can be relieved by adding lactose or isopropyl-β-D-thiogalactopyranoside (IPTG). lac repressor encoded by lacI
   1031..1061    -  promoter       lac promoter: promoter for the E. coli lac operon
   1076..1097    -  protein_bind   CAP binding site: CAP binding activates transcription in the presence of cAMP. E. coli catabolite activator protein
   1110..1202    -  CDS            lacI (fragment): lac repressor; lacI; The lac repressor binds to the lac operator to inhibit transcription in E. coli. This inhibition can be relieved by adding lactose or isopropyl-β-D-thiogalactopyranoside (IPTG).
   1385..1973    -  rep_origin     ori: high-copy-number ColE1/pMB1/pBR322/pUC origin of replication
   2151..2960    -  CDS            KanR: aminoglycoside phosphotransferase; aph(3')-Ia; confers resistance to kanamycin in bacteria or G418 (Geneticin®) in eukaryotes
   3067..35      +  CDS            rop (fragment) (across the origin): Rop protein, which maintains plasmids at low copy number; rop
>Addgene plasmid #216056 | AA006 | addgene full sequence | sequence record 431543 | Addgene NGS Result
TCGCGCGTTTCGGTGATGACGGTGAAAACCTCTGACACATGCAGCTCCCGGAGACGGTCACAGCTTGTCT
GTAAGCGGATGCCGGGAGCAGACAAGCCCGTCAGGGCGCGTCAGCGGGTGTTGGCGGGTGTCGGGGCTGG
CTTAACTATGCGGCATCAGAGCAGATTGTACTGAGAGTGCACCATATGCGGTGTGAAATACCGCACAGAT
GCGTAAGGAGAAAATACCGCATCAGGCGCCATTCGCCATTCAGGCTGCGCAACTGTTGGGAAGGGCGATC
GGTGCGGGCCTCTTCGCTATTACGCCAGCTGGCGAAAGGGGGATGTGCTGCAAGGCGATTAAGTTGGGTA
ACGCCAGGGTTTTCCCAGTCACGACGTTGTAAAACGACGGCCAGAGAATTCGAGCTCGGTACCTCGCGAA
TACATCTAGATGAAGACGGAAGCGAGGGCAGAGGAAGCCTTCTAACATGCGGTGACGTGGAGGAGAATCC
CGGCCCTTCCGGGATGGCCAAGCCTTTGTCTCAAGAAGAATCCACCCTCATTGAAAGAGCAACGGCTACA
ATCAACAGCATCCCCATCTCTGAGGACTACAGCGTCGCCAGCGCAGCTCTCTCTAGCGACGGCCGCATCT
TCACTGGTGTCAATGTATATCATTTTACTGGGGGACCTTGTGCAGAACTCGTGGTGCTGGGCACTGCTGC
TGCTGCGGCAGCTGGCAACCTGACTTGTATCGTCGCGATCGGAAATGAGAACAGGGGCATCTTGAGCCCC
TGCGGACGGTGCCGACAGGTGCTTCTCGATCTGCATCCTGGGATCAAAGCCATAGTGAAGGACAGTGATG
GACAGCCGACGGCAGTTGGGATTCGTGAATTGCTGCCCTCTGGTTATGTGTGGGAGGGCTAATAAATTCC
AGTCTTCGGAACCAAATCGGATCCCGGGCCCGTCGACTGCAGAGGCCTGCATGCAAGCTTGGTGTAATCA
TGGTCATAGCTGTTTCCTGTGTGAAATTGTTATCCGCTCACAATTCCACACAACATACGAGCCGGAAGCA
TAAAGTGTAAAGCCTGGGGTGCCTAATGAGTGAGCTAACTCACATTAATTGCGTTGCGCTCACTGCCCGC
TTTCCAGTCGGGAAACCTGTCGTGCCAGCTGCATTAATGAATCGGCCAACGCGCGGGGAGAGGCGGTTTG
CGTATTGGGCGCTCTTCCGCTTCCTCGCTCACTGACTCGCTGCGCTCGGTCGTTCGGCTGCGGCGAGCGG
TATCAGCTCACTCAAAGGCGGTAATACGGTTATCCACAGAATCAGGGGATAACGCAGGAAAGAACATGTG
AGCAAAAGGCCAGCAAAAGGCCAGGAACCGTAAAAAGGCCGCGTTGCTGGCGTTTTTCCATAGGCTCCGC
CCCCCTGACGAGCATCACAAAAATCGACGCTCAAGTCAGAGGTGGCGAAACCCGACAGGACTATAAAGAT
ACCAGGCGTTTCCCCCTGGAAGCTCCCTCGTGCGCTCTCCTGTTCCGACCCTGCCGCTTACCGGATACCT
GTCCGCCTTTCTCCCTTCGGGAAGCGTGGCGCTTTCTCATAGCTCACGCTGTAGGTATCTCAGTTCGGTG
TAGGTCGTTCGCTCCAAGCTGGGCTGTGTGCACGAACCCCCCGTTCAGCCCGACCGCTGCGCCTTATCCG
GTAACTATCGTCTTGAGTCCAACCCGGTAAGACACGACTTATCGCCACTGGCAGCAGCCACTGGTAACAG
GATTAGCAGAGCGAGGTATGTAGGCGGTGCTACAGAGTTCTTGAAGTGGTGGCCTAACTACGGCTACACT
AGAAGAACAGTATTTGGTATCTGCGCTCTGCTGAAGCCAGTTACCTTCGGAAAAAGAGTTGGTAGCTCTT
GATCCGGCAAACAAACCACCGCTGGTAGCGGTGGTTTTTTTGTTTGCAAGCAGCAGATTACGCGCAGAAA
AAAAGGATCTCAAGAAGATCCTTTGATCTTTTCTACGGGGTCTGACGCTCAGTGGAACGAAAACTCACGT
TAAGGGATTTTGGTCATGAGATTATCAAAAAGGATCTTCACCTAGATCCTTTTAAATTAAAAATGAAGTT
TTAAATCAAGCCCAATCTGAATAATGTTACAACCAATTAACCAATTCTGATTAGAAAAACTCATCGAGCA
TCAAATGAAACTGCAATTTATTCATATCAGGATTATCAATACCATATTTTTGAAAAAGCCGTTTCTGTAA
TGAAGGAGAAAACTCACCGAGGCAGTTCCATAGGATGGCAAGATCCTGGTATCGGTCTGCGATTCCGACT
CGTCCAACATCAATACAACCTATTAATTTCCCCTCGTCAAAAATAAGGTTATCAAGTGAGAAATCACCAT
GAGTGACGACTGAATCCGGTGAGAATGGCAAAAGTTTATGCATTTCTTTCCAGACTTGTTCAACAGGCCA
GCCATTACGCTCGTCATCAAAATCACTCGCATCAACCAAACCGTTATTCATTCGTGATTGCGCCTGAGCG
AGACGAAATACGCGATCGCTGTTAAAAGGACAATTACAAACAGGAATCGAATGCAACCGGCGCAGGAACA
CTGCCAGCGCATCAACAATATTTTCACCTGAATCAGGATATTCTTCTAATACCTGGAATGCTGTTTTTCC
GGGGATCGCAGTGGTGAGTAACCATGCATCATCAGGAGTACGGATAAAATGCTTGATGGTCGGAAGAGGC
ATAAATTCCGTCAGCCAGTTTAGTCTGACCATCTCATCTGTAACATCATTGGCAACGCTACCTTTGCCAT
GTTTCAGAAACAACTCTGGCGCATCGGGCTTCCCATACAAGCGATAGATTGTCGCACCTGATTGCCCGAC
ATTATCGCGAGCCCATTTATACCCATATAAATCAGCATCCATGTTGGAATTTAATCGCGGCCTCGACGTT
TCCCGTTGAATATGGCTCATAACACCCCTTGTATTACTGTTTATGTAAGCAGACAGTTTTATTGTTCATG
ATGATATATTTTTATCTTGTGCAATGTAACATCAGAGATTTTGAGACACGGGCCAGAGCTGCA
